>Addgene plasmid #168733 | pDONR223 HCoV-229E NSP6_nostop | depositor partial sequence | sequence record 326942 | Inserted CDS without stop codon
ATGAGTGGTAAAACCACTAGTATGTTTAAATCCATAAGCTTATTTGCTGGCTTCTTTGTCATGTTCTGGG
CTGAATTATTTGTTTATACCACCACTATTTGGGTTAACCCTGGTTTTCTTACTCCGTTTATGATTTTGCT
TGTTGCTTTGTCACTCTGTCTTACATTTGTTGTTAAACATAAGGTTTTGTTTTTGCAAGTGTTTTTGTTG
CCTTCAATTATTGTGGCTGCTATTCAAAACTGTGCTTGGGACTACCATGTTACAAAGGTGTTGGCAGAGA
AGTTTGATTATAATGTTTCTGTTATGCAAATGGACATCCAGGGTTTTGTTAACATTTTTATTTGTCTTTT
TGTTGCACTGTTGCATACTTGGCGCTTTGCTAAAGAGCGTTGTACACATTGGTGCACTTATTTGTTCTCA
CTCATTGCTGTTTTATACACTGCATTGTATAGTTATGACTACGTTAGTTTGCTGGTTATGCTACTTTGTG
CAATTTCTAATGAATGGTATATTGGTGCTATTATTTTTAGAATTTGTCGTTTTGGTGTTGCATTTTTACC
AGTGGAATACGTGTCTTACTTTGATGGTGTTAAAACTGTGCTGTTGTTTTACATGTTGTTAGGCTTTGTT
AGCTGTATGTACTATGGTTTGTTGTACTGGATTAACAGGTTCTGTAAGTGCACATTAGGTGTTTATGATT
TCTGTGTTAGTCCAGCCGAATTTAAGTATATGGTTGCTAATGGTTTGAATGCACCAAATGGCCCTTTTGA
TGCGCTCTTTCTGTCTTTTAAACTAATGGGTATTGGCGGTCCTAGAACCATTAAAGTTTCTACTGTACAG
TAA
