[The description below was written by a language model from this plasmid's Addgene catalogue record.]
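Description:
pDONR223 HCoV-229E NSP6_nostop is a Gateway-compatible Entry clone built on the pDONR223 donor backbone (listed as 5005 bp without insert). It is maintained in E. coli under spectinomycin selection. The record does not state the origin of replication or copy number, and no feature table is provided, so the details of the backbone elements cannot be confirmed here. As an Entry vector made by Gateway cloning, the insert would be expected to sit between attL recombination sites. These sites allow it to be moved by LR recombination into any compatible Destination vector. M13 forward and reverse primer sites flank the cloning region for sequence verification.

The payload is an 837 bp open reading frame encoding NSP6, a non-structural protein of human coronavirus 229E that is derived from the viral replicase polyprotein gene. The "nostop" designation indicates that the native or added stop codon has been omitted. After transfer into a Destination vector, the coding sequence can therefore be read through into a C-terminal tag or fusion partner. Entry clones of this kind carry no promoter for expressing the insert. Expression elements, tags and host-specific markers come from whichever Destination vector is chosen, and the record names none.

The plasmid belongs to a collection of human coronavirus protein-coding sequences assembled as a flexible, multipurpose Gateway resource. It is typically used as a starting template to generate expression constructs for studies of viral proteins, such as interaction mapping, localisation or functional assays, although the record does not specify particular downstream applications.
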