Addgene plasmid #168733: pDONR223 HCoV-229E NSP6_nostop
Purpose: Gateway-compatible Entry vector
Depositing lab: Fritz Roth. Depositing organization: Sinai Health System. Publication: A resource of human coronavirus protein-coding sequences in a flexible, multipurpose Gateway Entry clone collection. Weller B, Lin CW, Pogoutse O, Sauer M, Marin-de la Rosa N, Strobel A, Young V, Knapp JJ, Rayhan A, Falter C, Kim DK, Roth FP, Falter-Braun P. G3 (Bethesda). 2023 Jul 5;13(7):jkad105. doi: 10.1093/g3journal/jkad105. PubMed 37267226.
Backbone
  Vector backbone: pDONR223
  Backbone manufacturer: Rual et al, Genome Res. 14:2128-2135, 2004.
  Backbone size w/o insert (bp): 5005
  Vector type: Other
Growth in bacteria
  Bacterial resistance: Spectinomycin, 50 μg/mL
  Growth temperature: 37°C
  Growth strain: DH5alpha
  Copy number: Unknown
Gene/Insert
  Gene/Insert name: NSP6
  Species: Other
  Insert size (bp): 837
  Entrez Gene: HCoV229Egp1 (a.k.a. HCoV229Egp1)
  Cloning method: Gateway Cloning
  Sequencing primers: 5′ m13-For; 3′ m13-Rev
Resource information
  A portion of this plasmid was derived from a plasmid made by: Falter-Braun Lab
Terms and licenses: Academic/Nonprofit Terms; Industry Terms
How to cite: pDONR223 HCoV-229E NSP6_nostop was a gift from Fritz Roth (Addgene plasmid # 168733 ; http://n2t.net/addgene:168733 ; RRID:Addgene_168733)
